Addgene plasmid #65565: pT7-th-sgRNA
Purpose: in vitro trancription of sgRNA targeting the zebrafish th locus
Depositing lab: Jiu-lin Du. Depositing organization: CAS Center for Excellence in Brain Science and Intelligence Technology. Publication: Intron targeting-mediated and endogenous gene integrity-maintaining knockin in zebrafish using the CRISPR/Cas9 system. Li J, Zhang BB, Ren YG, Gu SY, Xiang YH, Huang C, Du JL. Cell Res. 2015 Apr 7. doi: 10.1038/cr.2015.43. PubMed 25849248.
Backbone
  Vector backbone: PT7-sgRNA
  Total vector size (bp): 2829
  Vector type: in vitro RNA transcription
Growth in bacteria
  Bacterial resistance: Ampicillin, 100 μg/mL
  Growth temperature: 37°C
  Growth strain: DH5alpha
  Copy number: Unknown
Gene/Insert
  Gene/Insert name: th sgRNA
  gRNA/shRNA sequence: GGGTTGTTACACTCATAAAG (reverse strand)
  Species: D. rerio (zebrafish)
  Entrez Gene: th
  Promoter: T7
  Cloning method: Unknown
  Sequencing primers: 5′ M13pUC-Fwd; 3′ M13 Reverse
Terms and licenses: Academic/Nonprofit Terms; Industry Terms: Not Available to Industry
How to cite: pT7-th-sgRNA was a gift from Jiu-lin Du (Addgene plasmid # 65565 ; http://n2t.net/addgene:65565 ; RRID:Addgene_65565)
