[The description below was written by a language model from this plasmid's Addgene catalogue record and pLannotate feature annotations shown in this document.]
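Description:
pT7-th-sgRNA is a small bacterial plasmid (about 2.8 kb) built on the PT7-sgRNA backbone that serves as a template for in vitro transcription of a single guide RNA directed against the zebrafish (Danio rerio) tyrosine hydroxylase gene, th. It is propagated in E. coli by a high-copy ColE1/pUC-type origin of replication and selected with ampicillin through a β-lactamase gene driven by its own promoter. The rest of the backbone is typical pUC-style cloning vector remnant: a lac promoter with its operator and CAP binding site, a partial lacZα coding region, and short fragments of lacI, rop and the pBR322 bom region. None of these fragments contributes to the plasmid's intended use.

The functional cassette lies on the reverse strand within the former cloning region. A bacteriophage T7 promoter is followed by a short gap that corresponds in position to the th-specific 20-nucleotide spacer, which the feature table does not annotate. This spacer leads directly into the Streptococcus pyogenes Cas9 guide RNA scaffold. Transcription with T7 RNA polymerase therefore yields a complete sgRNA able to direct SpCas9 to the th locus. The record notes that the target lies on the reverse strand of the gene.

The associated publication describes an intron-targeting knock-in strategy in zebrafish designed to keep the endogenous gene intact. This suggests the sgRNA is meant to be delivered with Cas9 and a donor construct, although the record does not state which part of th is cut or how the RNA is delivered. M13 forward and reverse primer sites flank the cassette for sequence verification.
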