Features (pLannotate 1.2.2; 12 found; start..end, strand, type, name):
    137..236     +  misc_feature   bom (fragment): basis of mobility region from pBR322
    242..396     -  CDS            lacZα (fragment): LacZα fragment of β-galactosidase; lacZ fragment
    441..516     -  misc_RNA       gRNA scaffold: guide RNA scaffold for the Streptococcus pyogenes CRISPR/Cas9 system
    535..553     -  promoter       T7 promoter: promoter for bacteriophage T7 RNA polymerase
    630..646     -  protein_bind   lac operator: The lac repressor binds to the lac operator to inhibit transcription in E. coli. This inhibition can be relieved by adding lactose or isopropyl-β-D-thiogalactopyranoside (IPTG). lac repressor encoded by lacI
    654..684     -  promoter       lac promoter: promoter for the E. coli lac operon
    699..720     -  protein_bind   CAP binding site: CAP binding activates transcription in the presence of cAMP. E. coli catabolite activator protein
    733..825     -  CDS            lacI (fragment): lac repressor; lacI; The lac repressor binds to the lac operator to inhibit transcription in E. coli. This inhibition can be relieved by adding lactose or isopropyl-β-D-thiogalactopyranoside (IPTG).
   1008..1596    -  rep_origin     ori: high-copy-number ColE1/pMB1/pBR322/pUC origin of replication
   1767..2627    -  CDS            AmpR: β-lactamase; bla; confers resistance to ampicillin, carbenicillin, and related antibiotics
   2628..2732    -  promoter       AmpR promoter: bla
   2827..35      +  CDS            rop (fragment) (across the origin): Rop protein, which maintains plasmids at low copy number; rop
>Addgene plasmid #65565 | pT7-th-sgRNA | depositor full sequence | sequence record 111296 | pT7-th-sgRNA sequence 2827 bps
TCGCGCGTTTCGGTGATGACGGTGAAAACCTCTGACACATGCAGCTCCCGGAGACGGTCACAGCTTGTCT
GTAAGCGGATGCCGGGAGCAGACAAGCCCGTCAGGGCGCGTCAGCGGGTGTTGGCGGGTGTCGGGGCTGG
CTTAACTATGCGGCATCAGAGCAGATTGTACTGAGAGTGCACCATATGCGGTGTGAAATACCGCACAGAT
GCGTAAGGAGAAAATACCGCATCAGGCGCCATTCGCCATTCAGGCTGCGCAACTGTTGGGAAGGGCGATC
GGTGCGGGCCTCTTCGCTATTACGCCAGCTGGCGAAAGGGGGATGTGCTGCAAGGCGATTAAGTTGGGTA
ACGCCAGGGTTTTCCCAGTCACGACGTTGTAAAACGACGGCCAGTGCCAAAGAAGCATGACGGCAAGTGG
ACGATTAAGCTTTAAAAAAAGCACCGACTCGGTGCCACTTTTTCAAGTTGATAACGGACTAGCCTTATTT
TAACTTGCTATTTCTAGCTCTAAAACCTTTATGAGTGTAACAACCCTATAGTGAGTCGTATTAGAATTCA
ATCTCCAGAGGATCGCCGGGAACCGAGGACGAGTTCGTAATCATGGTCATAGCTGTTTCCTGTGTGAAAT
TGTTATCCGCTCACAATTCCACACAACATACGAGCCGGAAGCATAAAGTGTAAAGCCTGGGGTGCCTAAT
GAGTGAGCTAACTCACATTAATTGCGTTGCGCTCACTGCCCGCTTTCCAGTCGGGAAACCTGTCGTGCCA
GCTGCATTAATGAATCGGCCAACGCGCGGGGAGAGGCGGTTTGCGTATTGGGCGCTCTTCCGCTTCCTCG
CTCACTGACTCGCTGCGCTCGGTCGTTCGGCTGCGGCGAGCGGTATCAGCTCACTCAAAGGCGGTAATAC
GGTTATCCACAGAATCAGGGGATAACGCAGGAAAGAACATGTGAGCAAAAGGCCAGCAAAAGGCCAGGAA
CCGTAAAAAGGCCGCGTTGCTGGCGTTTTTCCATAGGCTCCGCCCCCCTGACGAGCATCACAAAAATCGA
CGCTCAAGTCAGAGGTGGCGAAACCCGACAGGACTATAAAGATACCAGGCGTTTCCCCCTGGAAGCTCCC
TCGTGCGCTCTCCTGTTCCGACCCTGCCGCTTACCGGATACCTGTCCGCCTTTCTCCCTTCGGGAAGCGT
GGCGCTTTCTCATAGCTCACGCTGTAGGTATCTCAGTTCGGTGTAGGTCGTTCGCTCCAAGCTGGGCTGT
GTGCACGAACCCCCCGTTCAGCCCGACCGCTGCGCCTTATCCGGTAACTATCGTCTTGAGTCCAACCCGG
TAAGACACGACTTATCGCCACTGGCAGCAGCCACTGGTAACAGGATTAGCAGAGCGAGGTATGTAGGCGG
TGCTACAGAGTTCTTGAAGTGGTGGCCTAACTACGGCTACACTAGAAGAACAGTATTTGGTATCTGCGCT
CTGCTGAAGCCAGTTACCTTCGGAAAAAGAGTTGGTAGCTCTTGATCCGGCAAACAAACCACCGCTGGTA
GCGGTGGTTTTTTTGTTTGCAAGCAGCAGATTACGCGCAGAAAAAAAGGATCTCAAGAAGATCCTTTGAT
CTTTTCTACGGGGTCTGACGCTCAGTGGAACGAAAACTCACGTTAAGGGATTTTGGTCATGAGATTATCA
AAAAGGATCTTCACCTAGATCCTTTTAAATTAAAAATGAAGTTTTAAATCAATCTAAAGTATATATGAGT
AAACTTGGTCTGACAGTTACCAATGCTTAATCAGTGAGGCACCTATCTCAGCGATCTGTCTATTTCGTTC
ATCCATAGTTGCCTGACTCCCCGTCGTGTAGATAACTACGATACGGGAGGGCTTACCATCTGGCCCCAGT
GCTGCAATGATACCGCGAGACCCACGCTCACCGGCTCCAGATTTATCAGCAATAAACCAGCCAGCCGGAA
GGGCCGAGCGCAGAAGTGGTCCTGCAACTTTATCCGCCTCCATCCAGTCTATTAATTGTTGCCGGGAAGC
TAGAGTAAGTAGTTCGCCAGTTAATAGTTTGCGCAACGTTGTTGCCATTGCTACAGGCATCGTGGTGTCA
CGCTCGTCGTTTGGTATGGCTTCATTCAGCTCCGGTTCCCAACGATCAAGGCGAGTTACATGATCCCCCA
TGTTGTGCAAAAAAGCGGTTAGCTCCTTCGGTCCTCCGATCGTTGTCAGAAGTAAGTTGGCCGCAGTGTT
ATCACTCATGGTTATGGCAGCACTGCATAATTCTCTTACTGTCATGCCATCCGTAAGATGCTTTTCTGTG
ACTGGTGAGTACTCAACCAAGTCATTCTGAGAATAGTGTATGCGGCGACCGAGTTGCTCTTGCCCGGCGT
CAATACGGGATAATACCGCGCCACATAGCAGAACTTTAAAAGTGCTCATCATTGGAAAACGTTCTTCGGG
GCGAAAACTCTCAAGGATCTTACCGCTGTTGAGATCCAGTTCGATGTAACCCACTCGTGCACCCAACTGA
TCTTCAGCATCTTTTACTTTCACCAGCGTTTCTGGGTGAGCAAAAACAGGAAGGCAAAATGCCGCAAAAA
AGGGAATAAGGGCGACACGGAAATGTTGAATACTCATACTCTTCCTTTTTCAATATTATTGAAGCATTTA
TCAGGGTTATTGTCTCATGAGCGGATACATATTTGAATGTATTTAGAAAAATAAACAAATAGGGGTTCCG
CGCACATTTCCCCGAAAAGTGCCACCTGACGTCTAAGAAACCATTATTATCATGACATTAACCTATAAAA
ATAGGCGTATCACGAGGCCCTTTCGTC
