>Addgene plasmid #65565 | pT7-th-sgRNA | addgene partial sequence | sequence record 114009 | pBR322ori-F 5'-GGGAAACGCCTGGTATCTTT-3'
CACCTCTGACTTGAGCGTCGATTTTTGTGATGCTCGTCAGGGGGGCGGAGCCTATGGAAAAACGCCAGCA
ACGCGGCCTTTTTACGGTTCCTGGCCTTTTGCTGGCCTTTTGCTCACATGTTCTTTCCTGCGTTATCCCC
TGATTCTGTGGATAACCGTATTACCGCCTTTGAGTGAGCTGATACCGCTCGCCGCAGCCGAACGACCGAG
CGCAGCGAGTCAGTGAGCGAGGAAGCGGAAGAGCGCCCAATACGCAAACCGCCTCTCCCCGCGCGTTGGC
CGATTCATTAATGCAGCTGGCACGACAGGTTTCCCGACTGGAAAGCGGGCAGTGAGCGCAACGCAATTAA
TGTGAGTTAGCTCACTCATTAGGCACCCCAGGCTTTACACTTTATGCTTCCGGCTCGTATGTTGTGTGGA
ATTGTGAGCGGATAACAATTTCACACAGGAAACAGCTATGACCATGATTACGAACTCGTCCTCGGTTCCC
GGCGATCCTCTGGAGATTGAATTCTAATACGACTCACTATAGGGTTGTTACACTCATAAAGGTTTTAGAG
CTAGAAATAGCAAGTTAAAATAAGGCTAGTCCGTTATCAACTTGAAAAAGTGGCACCGAGTCGGTGCTTT
TTTTAAAGCTTAATCGTCCACTTGCCGTCATGCTTCTTTGGCACTGGCCGTCGTTTTACAACGTCGTGAC
TGGGAAAACCCTGGCGTTACCCAACTTAATCGCCTTGCAGCACATCCCCCTTTCGCCAGCTGGCGTAATA
GCGAAGAGGCCCGCACCGATCGCCCTTCCCAACAGTTGCGCAGCCTGAATGGCGAATGGCGCCTGATGCG
GTATTTTCTCCTTACGCATCTGTGCGGTATTTCACACCGCATATGGTGCACTCTCAGTACAATCTGCTCT
GATGCCGCATAGTTAAGCCAGCCCCGACACCCGCCAACACCCGCTGACGCGCCCTGACGGGCTTGTCTGC
TCCCGGCATCCGCTTACAGACAAGCTGTGACCGTCTCCGGGAGCTGCATGTGTCAGAGGTTTTCACCGTC
ATCACCGAAACGCGCGAGACGAAAGGGCCTCGTGATACGCCTATTTT
