>Addgene plasmid #65565 | pT7-th-sgRNA | addgene partial sequence | sequence record 114010 | Amp-R 5'-ATAATACCGCGCCACATAGC-3'
GCTCATCATTGGAAAACGTTCTTCGGGGCGAAAACTCTCAAGGATCTTACCGCTGTTGAGATCCAGTTCG
ATGTAACCCACTCGTGCACCCAACTGATCTTCAGCATCTTTTACTTTCACCAGCGTTTCTGGGTGAGCAA
AAACAGGAAGGCAAAATGCCGCAAAAAAGGGAATAAGGGCGACACGGAAATGTTGAATACTCATACTCTT
CCTTTTTCAATATTATTGAAGCATTTATCAGGGTTATTGTCTCATGAGCGGATACATATTTGAATGTATT
TAGAAAAATAAACAAATAGGGGTTCCGCGCACATTTCCCCGAAAAGTGCCACCTGACGTCTAAGAAACCA
TTATTATCATGACATTAACCTATAAAAATAGGCGTATCACGAGGCCCTTTCGTCTCGCGCGTTTCGGTGA
TGACGGTGAAAACCTCTGACACATGCAGCTCCCGGAGACGGTCACAGCTTGTCTGTAAGCGGATGCCGGG
AGCAGACAAGCCCGTCAGGGCGCGTCAGCGGGTGTTGGCGGGTGTCGGGGCTGGCTTAACTATGCGGCAT
CAGAGCAGATTGTACTGAGAGTGCACCATATGCGGTGTGAAATACCGCACAGATGCGTAAGGAGAAAATA
CCGCATCAGGCGCCATTCGCCATTCAGGCTGCGCAACTGTTGGGAAGGGCGATCGGTGCGGGCCTCTTCG
CTATTACGCCAGCTGGCGAAAGGGGGATGTGCTGCAAGGCGATTAAGTTGGGTAACGCCAGGGTTTTCCC
AGTCACGACGTTGTAAAACGACGGCCAGTGCCAAAGAAGCATGACGGCAAGTGGACGATTAAGCTTTAAA
AAAAGCACCGACTCGGTGCCACTTTTTCAAGTTGATAACGGACTAGCCTTATTTTAACTTGCTATTTCTA
GCTCTAAAACCTTTATGAGTGTAACAACCCTATAGTGAGTCGTATTAGAATTCAATCTCCAGAGGATCGC
CGGGAACCGAGGACGAGTTCGTAATCATGGTCATAGCTGTTTCCTGTGTGAAATTGTTATCCGCTCACAA
TTCCACACAACATACGAGCCGGAAGCATAAAGTGTAAAGCCTGGG
